Addgene plasmid #134214: pKM463
Purpose: Baculovirus expression of CENP-U and CENP-Q
Depositing lab: Iain Cheeseman. Depositing organization: Whitehead Institute for Biomedical Research. Publication: The CENP-L-N Complex Forms a Critical Node in an Integrated Meshwork of Interactions at the Centromere-Kinetochore Interface. McKinley KL, Sekulic N, Guo LY, Tsinman T, Black BE, Cheeseman IM. Mol Cell. 2015 Dec 17;60(6):886-98. doi: 10.1016/j.molcel.2015.10.027. Epub 2015 Nov 19. PubMed 26698661.
Backbone
  Vector backbone: pACEBac1
  Vector type: Insect Expression
Growth in bacteria
  Bacterial resistance: Gentamicin, 10 μg/mL
  Growth temperature: 37°C
  Growth strain: DH5alpha
  Copy number: High Copy
Gene/Insert
  Gene/Insert name: his-CENP-U + Q
  Species: H. sapiens (human)
  Cloning method: Restriction Enzyme; 5′ cloning site BstX (unknown if destroyed); 3′ cloning site IceU (unknown if destroyed)
Terms and licenses: Academic/Nonprofit Terms; Industry Terms: Not Available to Industry
How to cite: pKM463 was a gift from Iain Cheeseman (Addgene plasmid # 134214 ; http://n2t.net/addgene:134214 ; RRID:Addgene_134214)
