[The description below was written by a language model from this plasmid's Addgene catalogue record and pLannotate feature annotations shown in this document.]
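Description:
pKM463 is an insect-cell (baculovirus) expression plasmid built on the pACEBac1 backbone for co-production of two human kinetochore proteins, CENP-U and CENP-Q. It is maintained in E. coli through a high-copy ColE1/pUC-type origin and selected with gentamicin via the gentamicin acetyltransferase gene (GmR), which is driven by a class 1 integron Pc promoter. The short integrase fragment annotated nearby appears to be a remnant of that resistance cassette.

The payload consists of two tandem expression cassettes in the same orientation. Each has its own polyhedrin promoter, the very late baculovirus promoter from Autographa californica, and its own SV40 polyadenylation signal. The first cassette encodes CENP-U, preceded by a short tag fragment that is consistent with the His tag named in the insert description. The second encodes CENP-Q, and no tag is annotated on it. The small "large T antigen" and "SET1" fragments flagged after each coding region are most likely sequence matches within the SV40 terminator and flanking vector sequence rather than functional fusion parts.

The resistance gene and both cassettes lie between Tn7R and Tn7L, with the origin outside them. This allows Tn7-mediated transposition of the segment into a baculoviral bacmid to generate recombinant virus. A loxP site upstream of the first cassette allows Cre-mediated fusion with other plasmids to assemble larger multigene constructs.

The stated purpose is baculovirus expression of CENP-U and CENP-Q. The single His tag would plausibly allow the pair to be co-purified as a complex for biochemical study of centromere–kinetochore interactions, although the record does not describe specific downstream uses.
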