Features (pLannotate 1.2.2; 18 found; start..end, strand, type, name):
     18..46      -  promoter       Pc promoter: intI1 (promoter lies within the coding sequence); class 1 integron promoter
    117..150     +  protein_bind   loxP: Cre-mediated recombination occurs in the 8-bp core sequence (GCATACAT). Cre recombinase
    227..318     +  promoter       polyhedrin promoter: polh from Autographa californica; promoter for the baculovirus polyhedrin gene
    367..386     +  CDS            capTEV™ (fragment): composite tag for in vivo biotinylation, TEV protease cleavage, and 6xHis tagging
    397..1650    +  CDS            CENPU: CENPU_HUMAN - Also known as ICEN24, KLIP1, MLF1IP, PBIP1. Experimental evidence at protein level: Swiss-Prot protein existence level 1. Component of the CENPA-NAC (nucleosome-associated) complex, a complex that plays a central role in assembly of kinetochore proteins, mitotic progression and chromosome segregation. The CENPA-NAC complex recruits the CENPA-CAD (nucleosome distal) complex and may be involved in incorporation of newly synthesized CENPA into centromeres. Plays an important role in the correct PLK1 localization to the mitotic kinetochores. A scaffold protein responsible for the ini
   1748..1831    +  CDS            large T antigen (fragment): large T antigen from SV40 (simian virus 40)
   1854..1988    +  polyA_signal   SV40 poly(A) signal: SV40 polyadenylation signal
   2017..2066    +  CDS            SET1 (fragment): solubility-enhancement tag derived from T7 phage gene 10B
   2160..2251    +  promoter       polyhedrin promoter: polh from Autographa californica; promoter for the baculovirus polyhedrin gene
   2294..3097    +  CDS            CENPQ: CENPQ_HUMAN - Also known as C6orf139. Experimental evidence at protein level: Swiss-Prot protein existence level 1. Component of the CENPA-CAD (nucleosome distal) complex, a complex recruited to centromeres which is involved in assembly of kinetochore proteins, mitotic progression and chromosome segregation. May be involved in incorporation of newly synthesized CENPA into centromeres via its interaction with the CENPA-NAC complex (PubMed:16622420). Plays an important role in chromosome congression and in the recruitment of CENP-O complex (which comprises CENPO, CENPP, CENPQ and CENPU), CENPE a
   3179..3262    +  CDS            large T antigen (fragment): large T antigen from SV40 (simian virus 40)
   3285..3419    +  polyA_signal   SV40 poly(A) signal: SV40 polyadenylation signal
   3448..3497    +  CDS            SET1 (fragment): solubility-enhancement tag derived from T7 phage gene 10B
   3540..3705    -  mobile_element Tn7L: mini-Tn7 element (left end of the Tn7 transposon) Tn7
   3895..4483    +  rep_origin     ori: high-copy-number ColE1/pMB1/pBR322/pUC origin of replication
   4618..4841    -  mobile_element Tn7R: mini-Tn7 element (right end of the Tn7 transposon) Tn7
   4908..5441    -  CDS            GmR: gentamycin acetyltransferase; aacC1; confers resistance to gentamycin
   5543..5611    +  CDS            int (fragment): INT2_ECOLX - Protein inferred from homology: Swiss-Prot protein existence level 3. Putative integrase believed to be involved in the insertion of antibiotic resistance genes into plasmids and transposons. From Escherichia coli.
>Addgene plasmid #134214 | pKM463 | addgene full sequence | sequence record 272476 | Addgene NGS Result
TACGCTACTTGCATTACAGTTTACGAACCGAACAGGCTTATGTCAACTGGGTTCGTGCCTTCATCCGTTT
CCACGGTGTGCGTCACCCGGCAACCTTGGGCAGCAGCGAAGTCGCCATAACTTCGTATAGCATACATTAT
ACGAAGTTATCTGTAACTATAACGGTCCTAAGGTAGCGAGTTTAAACACTAGTATCGATTCGCGACCTAC
TCCGGAATATTAATAGATCATGGAGATAATTAAAATGATAACCATCTCGCAAATAAATAAGTATTTTACT
GTTTTCGTAACAGTTTTGTAATAAAAAAACCTATAAATATTCCGGATTATTCATACCGTCCCACCATCGG
GCGCGGATCCATGCATCATCATCATCATCATCATGGCAGCGGCAGCATGGCCCCGCGCGGTCGTCGCCGT
CCTCGTCCGCACCGTAGCGAAGGTGCCCGTCGTAGCAAGAACACCCTGGAGCGCACCCACAGCATGAAGG
ACAAGGCCGGTCAGAAGTGCAAACCTATCGACGTGTTCGACTTCCCGGACAACAGCGACGTGAGTAGTAT
CGGCCGCCTGGGTGAGAATGAGAAGGACGAGGAGACCTACGAGACATTCGATCCGCCTCTGCATAGCACC
GCCATTTACGCAGACGAAGAGGAGTTCAGCAAGCACTGCGGCCTGAGCTTAAGCAGCACCCCGCCTGGCA
AGGAAGCAAAGCGTAGCAGTGACACCAGTGGCAATGAGGCCAGTGAAATCGAGAGCGTGAAGATCAGCGC
AAAGAAGCCTGGCCGTAAGCTGCGCCCGATCAGCGACGATAGCGAGAGCATTGAGGAGAGTGATACCCGC
CGCAAGGTGAAAAGCGCAGAGAAGATCAGCACCCAGCGCCACGAAGTTATTCGCACCACAGCAAGCAGCG
AACTGAGCGAGAAACCGGCCGAAAGCGTGACAAGTAAAAAGACAGGCCCGCTGAGCGCACAACCTAGCGT
GGAAAAGGAGAACCTGGCCATCGAAAGCCAGAGTAAGACCCAAAAAAAAGGTAAGATTAGCCATGACAAG
CGCAAGAAGAGCCGTAGCAAGGCCATCGGCAGCGACACCAGTGACATCGTGCACATTTGGTGCCCGGAGG
GTATGAAAACCAGCGACATTAAAGAGCTGAACATCGTGCTGCCGGAGTTTGAGAAGACCCACCTGGAACA
CCAGCAGCGCATCGAGAGTAAGGTGTGCAAGGCCGCCATCGCCACCTTTTACGTTAATGTTAAAGAGCAG
TTTATTAAAATGCTGAAGGAGAGCCAGATGCTGACCAACCTGAAGCGCAAGAACGCCAAGATGATCAGCG
ACATCGAGAAGAAGCGCCAGCGCATGATCGAGGTGCAGGACGAATTACTGCGCCTGGAGCCGCAGCTGAA
GCAACTGCAGACAAAGTACGACGAGCTGAAGGAGCGCAAGAGCAGCCTGCGCAACGCAGCCTACTTTCTG
AGCAACCTGAAACAGTTATATCAAGATTACAGCGATGTGCAGGCACAGGAGCCGAATGTGAAAGAGACAT
ACGACAGCAGTAGTCTGCCTGCCTTACTGTTCAAGGCCCGTACCCTGTTAGGTGCAGAGAGCCATCTGCG
CAACATCAACCACCAGCTGGAAAAGTTACTGGACCAGGGCTAAGAATTCAAAGGCCTACGTCGACGAGCT
CACTTGTCGCGGCCGCTTTCGAATCTAGAGCCTGCAGTCTCGACAAGCTTGTCGAGAAGTACTAGAGGAT
CATAATCAGCCATACCACATTTGTAGAGGTTTTACTTGCTTTAAAAAACCTCCCACACCTCCCCCTGAAC
CTGAAACATAAAATGAATGCAATTGTTGTTGTTAACTTGTTTATTGCAGCTTATAATGGTTACAAATAAA
GCAATAGCATCACAAATTTCACAAATAAAGCATTTTTTTCACTGCATTCTAGTTGTGGTTTGTCCAAACT
CATCAATGTATCTTATCATGTCTGGATCTGATCACTGCTTGAGCCTAGAAGATCCGGCTGCTAACAAAGC
CCGAAAGGAAGCTGAGTTGGCTGCTGCCACCGCTGAGCAATAACTATCATAACCCCTAGGGTATACCCAT
CTAAGGTAGCGAGTTTAAACACTAGTATCGATTCGCGACCTACTCCGGAATATTAATAGATCATGGAGAT
AATTAAAATGATAACCATCTCGCAAATAAATAAGTATTTTACTGTTTTCGTAACAGTTTTGTAATAAAAA
AACCTATAAATATTCCGGATTATTCATACCGTCCCACCATCGGGCGCGGATCCATGAGCGGCAAGGCCAA
CGCCAGCAAGAAGAATGCCCAGCAGCTGAAGCGCAATCCGAAGCGTAAGAAGGACAACGAAGAGGTGGTG
CTGAGCGAGAACAAGGTGCGCAACACCGTGAAGAAGAATAAAAACCACCTGAAAGACCTGAGCAGCGAGG
GCCAGACCAAGCATACAAACCTGAAGCACGGCAAGACCGCCGCCAGCAAGCGTAAAACCTGGCAGCCTCT
GAGCAAGAGCACCCGTGACCACCTGCAGACCATGATGGAGAGCGTGATCATGACCATCCTGAGTAACAGC
ATCAAGGAGAAAGAGGAGATCCAGTATCATCTGAACTTCCTGAAGAAGCGTCTGCTGCAACAGTGCGAGA
CCCTGAAGGTGCCGCCGAAGAAGATGGAGGATCTGACCAACGTGAGCAGCCTGCTGAACATGGAGCGCGC
ACGCGACAAGGCAAACGAAGAGGGGCTGGCCCTGCTGCAAGAGGAGATCGACAAGATGGTGGAGACCACA
GAGCTGATGACCGGCAACATCCAAAGCCTGAAGAACAAGATCCAGATCCTGGCCAGCGAGGTTGAAGAAG
AAGAGGAGCGCGTGAAACAGATGCACCAGATCAACAGCAGCGGCGTGCTGAGCTTACCGGAACTGAGCCA
GAAAACCCTGAAGGCACCGACCCTGCAGAAGGAAATCCTGGCCCTGATTCCGAACCAGAACGCCCTGCTG
AAGGACCTGGACATCCTGCACAACAGCAGCCAGATGAAGAGCATGAGCACATTCATCGAGGAAGCCTACA
AGAAGCTGGACGCCAGTTAAGTCGACGAGCTCACTTGTCGCGGCCGCTTTCGAATCTAGAGCCTGCAGTC
TCGACAAGCTTGTCGAGAAGTACTAGAGGATCATAATCAGCCATACCACATTTGTAGAGGTTTTACTTGC
TTTAAAAAACCTCCCACACCTCCCCCTGAACCTGAAACATAAAATGAATGCAATTGTTGTTGTTAACTTG
TTTATTGCAGCTTATAATGGTTACAAATAAAGCAATAGCATCACAAATTTCACAAATAAAGCATTTTTTT
CACTGCATTCTAGTTGTGGTTTGTCCAAACTCATCAATGTATCTTATCATGTCTGGATCTGATCACTGCT
TGAGCCTAGAAGATCCGGCTGCTAACAAAGCCCGAAAGGAAGCTGAGTTGGCTGCTGCCACCGCTGAGCA
ATAACTATCATAACCCCTAGGGTATACCCATCTAATTGGAACCAGATAAGTGAAATCTAGTTCCAAACTA
TTTTGTCATTTTTAATTTTCGTATTAGCTTACGACGCTACACCCAGTTCCCATCTATTTTGTCACTCTTC
CCTAAATAATCCTTAAAAACTCCATTTCCACCCCTCCCAGTTCCCAACTATTTTGTCCGCCCACAACCGG
TTGACTTGGGTCAACTGTCAGACCAAGTTTACTCATATATACTTTAGATTGATTTAAAACTTCATTTTTA
ATTTAAAAGGATCTAGGTGAAGATCCTTTTTGATAATCTCATGACCAAAATCCCTTAACGTGAGTTTTCG
TTCCACTGAGCGTCAGACCCCGTAGAAAAGATCAAAGGATCTTCTTGAGATCCTTTTTTTCTGCGCGTAA
TCTGCTGCTTGCAAACAAAAAAACCACCGCTACCAGCGGTGGTTTGTTTGCCGGATCAAGAGCTACCAAC
TCTTTTTCCGAAGGTAACTGGCTTCAGCAGAGCGCAGATACCAAATACTGTTCTTCTAGTGTAGCCGTAG
TTAGGCCACCACTTCAAGAACTCTGTAGCACCGCCTACATACCTCGCTCTGCTAATCCTGTTACCAGTGG
CTGCTGCCAGTGGCGATAAGTCGTGTCTTACCGGGTTGGACTCAAGACGATAGTTACCGGATAAGGCGCA
GCGGTCGGGCTGAACGGGGGGTTCGTGCACACAGCCCAGCTTGGAGCGAACGACCTACACCGAACTGAGA
TACCTACAGCGTGAGCTATGAGAAAGCGCCACGCTTCCCGAAGGGAGAAAGGCGGACAGGTATCCGGTAA
GCGGCAGGGTCGGAACAGGAGAGCGCACGAGGGAGCTTCCAGGGGGAAACGCCTGGTATCTTTATAGTCC
TGTCGGGTTTCGCCACCTCTGACTTGAGCGTCGATTTTTGTGATGCTCGTCAGGGGGGCGGAGCCTATGG
AAAAACGCCAGCAACGCGGCCTTTTTACGGTTCCTGGCCTTTTGCTGGCCTTTTGCTCACATGTTCTTTC
CTGCGTTATCCCCTGATTGACTTGGGTCGCTCTTCCTGTGGATGCGCAGATGCCCTGCGTAAGCGGGTGT
GGGCGGACAATAAAGTCTTAAACTGAACAAAATAGATCTAAACTATGACAATAAAGTCTTAAACTAGACA
GAATAGTTGTAAACTGAAATCAGTCCAGTTATGCTGTGAAAAAGCATACTGGACTTTTGTTATGGCTAAA
GCAAACTCTTCATTTTCTGAAGTGCAAATTGCCCGTCGTATTAAAGAGGGGCGTGGCCAAGGGCATGTAA
AGACTATATTCGCGGCGTTGTGACAATTTACCGAACAACTCCGCGGCCGGGAAGCCGATCTCGGCTTGAA
CGAATTGTTAGGTGGCGGTACTTGGGTCGATATCAAAGTGCATCACTTCTTCCCGTATGCCCAACTTTGT
ATAGAGAGCCACTGCGGGATCGTCACCGTAATCTGCTTGCACGTAGATCACATAAGCACCAAGCGCGTTG
GCCTCATGCTTGAGGAGATTGATGAGCGCGGTGGCAATGCCCTGCCTCCGGTGCTCGCCGGAGACTGCGA
GATCATAGATATAGATCTCACTACGCGGCTGCTCAAACTTGGGCAGAACGTAAGCCGCGAGAGCGCCAAC
AACCGCTTCTTGGTCGAAGGCAGCAAGCGCGATGAATGTCTTACTACGGAGCAAGTTCCCGAGGTAATCG
GAGTCCGGCTGATGTTGGGAGTAGGTGGCTACGTCTCCGAACTCACGACCGAAAAGATCAAGAGCAGCCC
GCATGGATTTGACTTGGTCAGGGCCGAGCCTACATGTGCGAATGATGCCCATACTTGAGCCACCTAACTT
TGTTTTAGGGCGACTGCCCTGCTGCGTAACATCGTTGCTGCTGCGTAACATCGTTGCTGCTCCATAACAT
CAAACATCGACCCACGGCGTAACGCGCTTGCTGCTTGGATGCCCGAGGCATAGACTGTACAAAAAAACAG
TCATAACAAGCCATGAAAACCGCCACTGCGCCGTTACCACCGCTGCGTTCGGTCAAGGTTCTGGACCAGT
TGCGTGAGCGCA
